Addgene plasmid #139083: pHCKan-yibDp2-GFPuv
Purpose: Low phosphate inducible promoter yibDp2 for GFP expression
Depositing lab: Michael Lynch. Depositing organization: Duke University. Publication: Media Robustness and Scalability of Phosphate Regulated Promoters Useful for Two-Stage Autoinduction in E. coli. Moreb EA, Ye Z, Efromson JP, Hennigan JN, Menacho-Melgar R, Lynch MD. ACS Synth Biol. 2020 Jun 19;9(6):1483-1486. doi: 10.1021/acssynbio.0c00182. Epub 2020 May 27. PubMed 32353228.
Backbone
  Vector backbone: pSMART-HC Kan
  Vector type: Bacterial Expression
Growth in bacteria
  Bacterial resistance: Kanamycin, 50 μg/mL
  Growth temperature: 37°C
  Growth strain: DH5alpha ; DLF_R002
  Copy number: High Copy
Gene/Insert
  Gene/Insert name: yibDp2-GFPuv
  Species: E. coli
  Cloning method: Gibson Cloning
Terms and licenses: Academic/Nonprofit Terms; Industry Terms: Not Available to Industry
Depositor comments: DLF_R002 is used for recombinant protein production. It is not required to propogate the plasmid.
How to cite: pHCKan-yibDp2-GFPuv was a gift from Michael Lynch (Addgene plasmid # 139083 ; http://n2t.net/addgene:139083 ; RRID:Addgene_139083)
