[The description below was written by a language model from this plasmid's Addgene catalogue record and pLannotate feature annotations shown in this document.]
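Description:
pHCKan-yibDp2-GFPuv is a small (about 2.8 kb) high-copy bacterial expression plasmid built on the pSMART-HC Kan backbone and designed for use in E. coli. It replicates from a ColE1/pUC-type origin and is selected with kanamycin through an aph(3')-Ia aminoglycoside phosphotransferase gene, which the annotation places downstream of a cat gene promoter. As is characteristic of this backbone family, the functional modules are insulated by transcription terminators: a bidirectional tonB terminator sits between the reporter and the resistance cassette, a T7 early terminator follows the kanamycin gene, and a T3 early terminator flanks the origin. This limits read-through into or out of the cloned insert.

The payload, assembled by Gibson cloning, is a GFPuv reporter (annotated as the Cycle 3 GFP variant, a brightly fluorescent, UV-excitable form) placed under yibDp2, a version of the E. coli yibD promoter that is induced under low-phosphate conditions. The automated feature table does not annotate the promoter itself. Since the GFP coding sequence begins at position 1 of the circular record, the promoter presumably lies in the unannotated stretch after the T3 terminator, immediately upstream of GFP, though the record does not mark this explicitly.

The construct reports the activity of a phosphate-regulated promoter. Expression stays low while phosphate is available and switches on as it is depleted, which supports two-stage autoinduction in which growth and protein production are separated without an added inducer. According to the depositor, the engineered strain DLF_R002 is used for recombinant protein production, but it is not needed simply to propagate the plasmid, for which a standard cloning strain suffices.
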