Features (pLannotate 1.2.2; 7 found; start..end, strand, type, name):
      1..720     +  CDS            Cycle 3 GFP: Cycle 3 GFP (Crameri et al., 1996) mammalian codon-optimized
    907..938     +  terminator     tonB terminator: bidirectional E. coli tonB-P14 transcription terminator
    939..1041    +  promoter       cat promoter: promoter of the E. coli cat gene encoding chloramphenicol acetyltransferase
   1042..1855    +  CDS            KanR (fragment): aminoglycoside phosphotransferase; aph(3')-Ia; confers resistance to kanamycin in bacteria or G418 (Geneticin®) in eukaryotes
   1878..1905    +  terminator     T7Te terminator: phage T7 early transcription terminator
   1917..2504    -  rep_origin     ori: high-copy-number ColE1/pMB1/pBR322/pUC origin of replication
   2526..2555    -  terminator     T3Te terminator: phage T3 early transcription terminator
>Addgene plasmid #139083 | pHCKan-yibDp2-GFPuv | addgene full sequence | sequence record 293813 | Addgene NGS Result
ATGGCTAGCAAAGGAGAAGAACTTTTCACTGGAGTTGTCCCAATTCTTGTTGAATTAGATGGTGATGTTA
ATGGGCACAAATTTTCTGTCAGTGGAGAGGGTGAAGGTGATGCTACATACGGAAAGCTTACCCTTAAATT
TATTTGCACTACTGGAAAACTACCTGTTCCATGGCCAACACTTGTCACTACTTTCTCTTATGGTGTTCAA
TGCTTTTCCCGTTATCCGGATCATATGAAACGGCATGACTTTTTCAAGAGTGCCATGCCCGAAGGTTATG
TACAGGAACGCACTATATCTTTCAAAGATGACGGGAACTACAAGACGCGTGCTGAAGTCAAGTTTGAAGG
TGATACCCTTGTTAATCGTATCGAGTTAAAAGGTATTGATTTTAAAGAAGATGGAAACATTCTCGGACAC
AAACTCGAGTACAACTATAACTCACACAATGTATACATCACGGCAGACAAACAAAAGAATGGAATCAAAG
CTAACTTCAAAATTCGCCACAACATTGAAGATGGATCCGTTCAACTAGCAGACCATTATCAACAAAATAC
TCCAATTGGCGATGGCCCTGTCCTTTTACCAGACAACCATTACCTGTCGACACAATCTGCCCTTTCGAAA
GATCCCAACGAAAAGCGTGACCACATGGTCCTTCTTGAGTTTGTAACTGCTGCTGGGATTACACATGGCA
TGGATGAGCTCTACAAATAATGAGGATCCCCGGCTTATCGGTCAGTTTCACCTGATTTACGTAAAAACCC
GCTTCGGCGGGTTTTTGCTTTTGGAGGGGCAGAAAGATGAATGACTGTCCACGACGCTATACCCAAAAGA
AAGACGAATTCTCTAGATATCGCTCAATACTGACCATTTAAATCATACCTGACCTCCATAGCAGAAAGTC
AAAAGCCTCCGACCGGAGGCTTTTGACTTGATCGGCACGTAAGAGGTTCCAACTTTCACCATAATGAAAT
AAGATCACTACCGGGCGTATTTTTTGAGTTATCGAGATTTTCAGGAGCTAAGGAAGCTAAAATGAGCCAT
ATTCAACGGGAAACGTCTTGCTCGAGGCCGCGATTAAATTCCAACATGGATGCTGATTTATATGGGTATA
AATGGGCTCGCGATAATGTCGGGCAATCAGGTGCGACAATCTATCGATTGTATGGGAAGCCCGATGCGCC
AGAGTTGTTTCTGAAACATGGCAAAGGTAGCGTTGCCAATGATGTTACAGATGAGATGGTCAGGCTAAAC
TGGCTGACGGAATTTATGCCTCTTCCGACCATCAAGCATTTTATCCGTACTCCTGATGATGCATGGTTAC
TCACCACTGCGATCCCAGGGAAAACAGCATTCCAGGTATTAGAAGAATATCCTGATTCAGGTGAAAATAT
TGTTGATGCGCTGGCAGTGTTCCTGCGCCGGTTGCATTCGATTCCTGTTTGTAATTGTCCTTTTAACGGC
GATCGCGTATTTCGTCTCGCTCAGGCGCAATCACGAATGAATAACGGTTTGGTTGGTGCGAGTGATTTTG
ATGACGAGCGTAATGGCTGGCCTGTTGAACAAGTCTGGAAAGAAATGCATAAGCTTTTGCCATTCTCACC
GGATTCAGTCGTCACTCATGGTGATTTCTCACTTGATAACCTTATTTTTGACGAGGGGAAATTAATAGGT
TGTATTGATGTTGGACGAGTCGGAATCGCAGACCGATACCAGGATCTTGCCATCCTATGGAACTGCCTCG
GTGAGTTTTCTCCTTCATTACAGAAACGGCTTTTTCAAAAATATGGTATTGATAATCCTGATATGAATAA
ATTGCAGTTTCACTTGATGCTCGATGAGTTTTTCTGAGGGCCCAAATGTAATCACCTGGCTCACCTTCGG
GTGGGCCTTTCTGCGTTGCTGGCGTTTTTCCATAGGCTCCGCCCCCCTGACGAGCATCACAAAAATCGAT
GCTCAAGTCAGAGGTGGCGAAACCCGACAGGACTATAAAGATACCAGGCGTTTCCCCCTGGAAGCTCCCT
CGTGCGCTCTCCTGTTCCGACCCTGCCGCTTACCGGATACCTGTCCGCCTTTCTCCCTTCGGGAAGCGTG
GCGCTTTCTCATAGCTCACGCTGTAGGTATCTCAGTTCGGTGTAGGTCGTTCGCTCCAAGCTGGGCTGTG
TGCACGAACCCCCCGTTCAGCCCGACCGCTGCGCCTTATCCGGTAACTATCGTCTTGAGTCCAACCCGGT
AAGACACGACTTATCGCCACTGGCAGCAGCCACTGGTAACAGGATTAGCAGAGCGAGGTATGTAGGCGGT
GCTACAGAGTTCTTGAAGTGGTGGCCTAACTACGGCTACACTAGAAGAACAGTATTTGGTATCTGCGCTC
TGCTGAAGCCAGTTACCTCGGAAAAAGAGTTGGTAGCTCTTGATCCGGCAAACAAACCACCGCTGGTAGC
GGTGGTTTTTTTGTTTGCAAGCAGCAGATTACGCGCAGAAAAAAAGGATCTCAAGAAGATCCTTTGATTT
TCTACCGAAGAAAGGCCCACCCGTGAAGGTGAGCCAGTGAGTTGATTGCAGTCCAGTTACGCTGGAGTCT
GAGGCTCGTCCTGAATGATATCAAGCTTGAATTCGTTTTTTATCTGAGGATAATCTGTTAAATATGTAAA
ATCCTGTCAGTGTAATAAAGAGTTCGTAATTGTGCTGATCTCTTATATAGCTGCTCTCATTATCTCTCTA
CCCTGAAGTGACTCTCTCACCTGTAAAAATAATATCTCACAGGCTTAATAGTTTCTTAATACAAAGCCTG
TAAAACGTCAGGATAACTTCTTGTAGGAGGATAATCT
